>Addgene plasmid #98289 | pcDNA3.1-mNeonGreen-LEHD-NanoLuc | addgene full sequence | sequence record 190009 | Addgene NGS Result
GACATTGATTATTGACTAGTTATTAATAGTAATCAATTACGGGGTCATTAGTTCATAGCCCATATATGGA
GTTCCGCGTTACATAACTTACGGTAAATGGCCCGCCTGGCTGACCGCCCAACGACCCCCGCCCATTGACG
TCAATAATGACGTATGTTCCCATAGTAACGCCAATAGGGACTTTCCATTGACGTCAATGGGTGGAGTATT
TACGGTAAACTGCCCACTTGGCAGTACATCAAGTGTATCATATGCCAAGTACGCCCCCTATTGACGTCAA
TGACGGTAAATGGCCCGCCTGGCATTATGCCCAGTACATGACCTTATGGGACTTTCCTACTTGGCAGTAC
ATCTACGTATTAGTCATCGCTATTACCATGGTGATGCGGTTTTGGCAGTACATCAATGGGCGTGGATAGC
GGTTTGACTCACGGGGATTTCCAAGTCTCCACCCCATTGACGTCAATGGGAGTTTGTTTTGGCACCAAAA
TCAACGGGACTTTCCAAAATGTCGTAACAACTCCGCCCCATTGACGCAAATGGGCGGTAGGCGTGTACGG
TGGGAGGTCTATATAAGCAGAGCTCTCTGGCTAACTAGAGAACCCACTGCTTACTGGCTTATCGAAATTA
ATACGACTCACTATAGGGAGACCCAAGCTGGCTAGCGTTTAAACTTAAGCTTGCCACCATGGGAAGTTCA
CATCATCATCATCATCACTCATCAGGACTGGTGCCACGGGGGTCTCACATGGTCTCCAAGGGGGAAGAGG
ACAACATGGCCTCTCTGCCTGCCACACACGAGCTGCACATCTTCGGCAGCATCAATGGCGTGGACTTTGA
TATGGTGGGCCAGGGCACAGGCAACCCAAATGACGGCTACGAGGAGCTGAACCTGAAGAGCACCAAGGGC
GATCTGCAGTTCTCCCCTTGGATCCTGGTGCCACACATCGGCTATGGCTTTCACCAGTATCTGCCCTACC
CTGACGGCATGTCCCCCTTCCAGGCCGCCATGGTGGATGGCTCTGGCTACCAGGTGCACAGGACCATGCA
GTTTGAGGACGGCGCCTCCCTGACAGTGAATTACCGGTATACCTACGAGGGCTCTCACATCAAGGGCGAG
GCCCAGGTGAAGGGCACAGGCTTCCCAGCCGATGGCCCCGTGATGACAAACTCTCTGACCGCCGCCGACT
GGTGCCGGAGCAAGAAGACCTACCCTAATGATAAGACAATCATCTCCACCTTTAAGTGGTCTTATACCAC
AGGCAACGGCAAGCGGTACAGAAGCACAGCCAGAACCACATATACCTTTGCCAAGCCAATGGCCGCCAAC
TATCTGAAGAATCAGCCCATGTACGTGTTCAGGAAGACAGAGCTGAAGCACTCCAAGACCGAGCTGAATT
TCAAGGAGTGGCAGAAGGCCTTTACAGACGTGATGGGCATGGATGAGCTGTACAAGGAGTTTGGCACCGA
GAACCTGTATCTGGAGCACGACGGCTCTGGCGGCAGCATGGTGTTCACACTGGAGGACTTTGTGGGCGAT
TGGCGGCAGACCGCCGGCTATAATCTGGATCAGGTGCTGGAGCAGGGCGGCGTGAGCTCCCTGTTCCAGA
ACCTGGGCGTGAGCGTGACCCCTATCCAGCGGATCGTGCTGTCCGGCGAGAACGGCCTGAAGATCGACAT
CCACGTGATCATCCCATACGAGGGCCTGTCTGGCGATCAGATGGGCCAGATCGAGAAGATCTTCAAGGTG
GTGTACCCCGTGGACGATCACCACTTCAAAGTGATCCTGCACTATGGCACCCTGGTCATCGACGGCGTGA
CCCCCAATATGATCGATTATTTCGGCCGGCCTTACGAGGGCATCGCCGTGTTTGACGGCAAGAAGATCAC
CGTGACAGGCACCCTGTGGAACGGCAATAAGATCATCGACGAGAGACTGATCAACCCCGATGGCTCCCTG
CTGTTCAGGGTGACTATTAACGGAGTGACTGGCTGGCGGCTGTGCGAAAGGATTCTGGCTTGACTCGAGT
CTAGAGGGCCCGTTTAAACCCGCTGATCAGCCTCGACTGTGCCTTCTAGTTGCCAGCCATCTGTTGTTTG
CCCCTCCCCCGTGCCTTCCTTGACCCTGGAAGGTGCCACTCCCACTGTCCTTTCCTAATAAAATGAGGAA
ATTGCATCGCATTGTCTGAGTAGGTGTCATTCTATTCTGGGGGGTGGGGTGGGGCAGGACAGCAAGGGGG
AGGATTGGGAAGACAATAGCAGGCATGCTGGGGATGCGGTGGGCTCTATGGCTTCTGAGGCGGAAAGAAC
CAGCTGGGGCTCTAGGGGGTATCCCC
[124 nt withheld, positions 2337-2460]
C
[91 nt withheld, positions 2462-2552]
A
[49 nt withheld, positions 2554-2602]
CCTTTGACGTTGGAGTCCACGTTCTTT
[37 nt withheld, positions 2630-2666]
ACCCTATCTCGGTCTATTCTTTTGATTTATAAGGGATTTTGCCGATTTCGGCCTATTGGTTAAAAAATGA
GCTGATTTAACAAAAATTTAACGCGAATTAATTCTGTGGAATGTGTGTCAGTTAGGGTGTGGAAAGTCCC
CAGGCTCCCCAGCAGGCAGAAGTATGCAAAGCATGCATCTCAATTAGTCAGCAACCAGGTGTGGAAAGTC
CCCAGGCTCCCCAGCAGGCAGAAGTATGCAAAGCATGCATCTCAATTAGTCAGCAACCATAGTCCCGCCC
CTAACTCCGCCCATCCCGCCCCTAACTCCGCCCAGTTCCGCCCATTCTCCGCCCCATGGCTGACTAATTT
TTTTTATTTATGCAGAGGCCGAGGCCGCCTCTGCCTCTGAGCTATTCCAGAAGTAGTGAGGAGGCTTTTT
TGGAGGCCTAGGCTTTTGCAAAAAGCTCCCGGGAGCTTGTATATCCATTTTCGGATCTGATCAAGAGACA
GGATGAGGATCGTTTCGCATGATTGAACAAGATGGATTGCACGCAGGTTCTCCGGCCGCTTGGGTGGAGA
GGCTATTCGGCTATGACTGGGCACAACAGACAATCGGCTGCTCTGATGCCGCCGTGTTCCGGCTGTCAGC
GCAGGGGCGCCCGGTTCTTTTTGTCAAGACCGACCTGTCCGGTGCCCTGAATGAACTGCAGGACGAGGCA
GCGCGGCTATCGTGGCTGGCCACGACGGGCGTTCCTTGCGCAGCTGTGCTCGACGTTGTCACTGAAGCGG
GAAGGGACTGGCTGCTATTGGGCGAAGTGCCGGGGCAGGATCTCCTGTCATCTCACCTTGCTCCTGCCGA
GAAAGTATCCATCATGGCTGATGCAATGCGGCGGCTGCATACGCTTGATCCGGCTACCTGCCCATTCGAC
CACCAAGCGAAACATCGCATCGAGCGAGCACGTACTCGGATGGAAGCCGGTCTTGTCGATCAGGATGATC
TGGACGAAGAGCATCAGGGGCTCGCGCCAGCCGAACTGTTCGCCAGGCTCAAGGCGCGCATGCCCGACGG
CGAGGATCTCGTCGTGACCCATGGCGATGCCTGCTTGCCGAATATCATGGTGGAAAATGGCCGCTTTTCT
GGATTCATCGACTGTGGCCGGCTGGGTGTGGCGGACCGCTATCAGGACATAGCGTTGGCTACCCGTGATA
TTGCTGAAGAGCTTGGCGGCGAATGGGCTGACCGCTTCCTCGTGCTTTACGGTATCGCCGCTCCCGATTC
GCAGCGCATCGCCTTCTATCGCCTTCTTGACGAGTTCTTCTGAGCGGGACTCTGGGGTTCGAAATGACCG
ACCAAGCGACGCCCAACCTGCCATCACGAGATTTCGATTCCACCGCCGCCTTCTATGAAAGGTTGGGCTT
CGGAATCGTTTTCCGGGACGCCGGCTGGATGATCCTCCAGCGCGGGGATCTCATGCTGGAGTTCTTCGCC
CACCCCAACTTGTTTATTGCAGCTTATAATGGTTACAAATAAAGCAATAGCATCACAAATTTCACAAATA
AAGCATTTTTTTCACTGCATTCTAGTTGTGGTTTGTCCAAACTCATCAATGTATCTTATCATGTCTGTAT
ACCGTCGACCTCTAGCTAGAGCTTGGCGTAATCATGGTCATAGCTGTTTCCTGTGTGAAATTGTTATCCG
CTCACAATTCCACACAACATACGAGCCGGAAGCATAAAGTGTAAAGCCTGGGGTGCCTAATGAGTGAGCT
AACTCACATTAATTGCGTTGCGCTCACTGCCCGCTTTCCAGTCGGGAAACCTGTCGTGCCAGCTGCATTA
ATGAATCGGCCAACGCGCGGGGAGAGGCGGTTTGCGTATTGGGCGCTCTTCCGCTTCCTCGCTCACTGAC
TCGCTGCGCTCGGTCGTTCGGCTGCGGCGAGCGGTATCAGCTCACTCAAAGGCGGTAATACGGTTATCCA
CAGAATCAGGGGATAACGCAGGAAAGAACATGTGAGCAAAAGGCCAGCAAAAGGCCAGGAACCGTAAAAA
GGCCGCGTTGCTGGCGTTTTTCCATAGGCTCCGCCCCCCTGACGAGCATCACAAAAATCGACGCTCAAGT
CAGAGGTGGCGAAACCCGACAGGACTATAAAGATACCAGGCGTTTCCCCCTGGAAGCTCCCTCGTGCGCT
CTCCTGTTCCGACCCTGCCGCTTACCGGATACCTGTCCGCCTTTCTCCCTTCGGGAAGCGTGGCGCTTTC
TCATAGCTCACGCTGTAGGTATCTCAGTTCGGTGTAGGTCGTTCGCTCCAAGCTGGGCTGTGTGCACGAA
CCCCCCGTTCAGCCCGACCGCTGCGCCTTATCCGGTAACTATCGTCTTGAGTCCAACCCGGTAAGACACG
ACTTATCGCCACTGGCAGCAGCCACTGGTAACAGGATTAGCAGAGCGAGGTATGTAGGCGGTGCTACAGA
GTTCTTGAAGTGGTGGCCTAACTACGGCTACACTAGAAGAACAGTATTTGGTATCTGCGCTCTGCTGAAG
CCAGTTACCTTCGGAAAAAGAGTTGGTAGCTCTTGATCCGGCAAACAAACCACCGCTGGTAGCGGTGGTT
TTTTTGTTTGCAAGCAGCAGATTACGCGCAGAAAAAAAGGATCTCAAGAAGATCCTTTGATCTTTTCTAC
GGGGTCTGACGCTCAGTGGAACGAAAACTCACGTTAAGGGATTTTGGTCATGAGATTATCAAAAAGGATC
TTCACCTAGATCCTTTTAAATTAAAAATGAAGTTTTAAATCAATCTAAAGTATATATGAGTAAACTTGGT
CTGACAGTTACCAATGCTTAATCAGTGAGGCACCTATCTCAGCGATCTGTCTATTTCGTTCATCCATAGT
TGCCTGACTCCCCGTCGTGTAGATAACTACGATACGGGAGGGCTTACCATCTGGCCCCAGTGCTGCAATG
ATACCGCGAGACCCACGCTCACCGGCTCCAGATTTATCAGCAATAAACCAGCCAGCCGGAAGGGCCGAGC
GCAGAAGTGGTCCTGCAACTTTATCCGCCTCCATCCAGTCTATTAATTGTTGCCGGGAAGCTAGAGTAAG
TAGTTCGCCAGTTAATAGTTTGCGCAACGTTGTTGCCATTGCTACAGGCATCGTGGTGTCACGCTCGTCG
TTTGGTATGGCTTCATTCAGCTCCGGTTCCCAACGATCAAGGCGAGTTACATGATCCCCCATGTTGTGCA
AAAAAGCGGTTAGCTCCTTCGGTCCTCCGATCGTTGTCAGAAGTAAGTTGGCCGCAGTGTTATCACTCAT
GGTTATGGCAGCACTGCATAATTCTCTTACTGTCATGCCATCCGTAAGATGCTTTTCTGTGACTGGTGAG
TACTCAACCAAGTCATTCTGAGAATAGTGTATGCGGCGACCGAGTTGCTCTTGCCCGGCGTCAATACGGG
ATAATACCGCGCCACATAGCAGAACTTTAAAAGTGCTCATCATTGGAAAACGTTCTTCGGGGCGAAAACT
CTCAAGGATCTTACCGCTGTTGAGATCCAGTTCGATGTAACCCACTCGTGCACCCAACTGATCTTCAGCA
TCTTTTACTTTCACCAGCGTTTCTGGGTGAGCAAAAACAGGAAGGCAAAATGCCGCAAAAAAGGGAATAA
GGGCGACACGGAAATGTTGAATACTCATACTCTTCCTTTTTCAATATTATTGAAGCATTTATCAGGGTTA
TTGTCTCATGAGCGGATACATATTTGAATGTATTTAGAAAAATAAACAAATAGGGGTTCCGCGCACATTT
CCCCGAAAAGTGCCACCTGACGTCGACGGATCGGGAGATCTCCCGATCCCCTATGGTGCACTCTCAGTAC
AATCTGCTCTGATGCCGCATAGTTAAGCCAGTATCTGCTCCCTGCTTGTGTGTTGGAGGTCGCTGAGTAG
TGCGCGAGCAAAATTTAAGCTACAACAAGGCAAGGCTTGACCGACAATTGCATGAAGAATCTGCTTAGGG
TTAGGCGTTTTGCGCTGCTTCGCGATGTACGGGCCAGATATACGCGTT
Features (pLannotate 1.2.2; 22 found; start..end, strand, type, name):
      1..380     +  enhancer       CMV enhancer: human cytomegalovirus immediate early enhancer
    381..584     +  promoter       CMV promoter: human cytomegalovirus (CMV) immediate early promoter
    580..613     +  LTR            5' LTR (truncated) (fragment): truncated 5' long terminal repeat (LTR) from HIV-1
    629..647     +  promoter       T7 promoter: promoter for bacteriophage T7 RNA polymerase
    701..717     +  CDS            capTEV™ (fragment): composite tag for in vivo biotinylation, TEV protease cleavage, and 6xHis tagging
    749..1456    +  CDS            mNeonGreen: mNeonGreen is a basic (constitutively fluorescent) green/yellow fluorescent protein published in 2013, derived from Branchiostoma lanceolatum. It is reported to be a very rapidly-maturing monomer with moderate acid sensitivity.
   1508..2020    +  CDS            LUCI_OPLGR (fragment): Experimental evidence at protein level: Swiss-Prot protein existence level 1. Catalytic subunit of oplophorus-luciferin 2-monooxygenase. Oxidoreductase that converts coelenterazine (the oplophorus luciferin) to coelenteramide under emission of blue light with a maximum at 454 nm. Is also active with bisdeoxycoelenterazine. From Oplophorus gracilirostris (Luminous shrimp).
   2067..2291    +  polyA_signal   bGH poly(A) signal: bovine growth hormone polyadenylation signal
   2295..2316    +  promoter       SV40 promoter (fragment): SV40 enhancer and early promoter
   2337..2765    +  rep_origin     f1 ori (sequence partly withheld): f1 bacteriophage origin of replication; arrow indicates direction of (+) strand synthesis
   2779..3108    +  promoter       SV40 promoter: SV40 enhancer and early promoter
   3175..3966    +  CDS            neo: KKA2_KLEPN - Also known as kan, nptII. Experimental evidence at protein level: Swiss-Prot protein existence level 1. Resistance to kanamycin, neomycin, paromomycin, ribostamycin, butirosin and gentamicin B. From Klebsiella pneumoniae.
   3990..4148    +  CDS            ble (fragment): BLE_KLEPN - Experimental evidence at protein level: Swiss-Prot protein existence level 1. Binding protein with a strong affinity to the bleomycin family of antibiotics. Binds to CL990; an antimitotic-antibiotic compound. From Klebsiella pneumoniae.
   4143..4264    +  polyA_signal   SV40 poly(A) signal: SV40 polyadenylation signal
   4337..4353    -  protein_bind   lac operator: The lac repressor binds to the lac operator to inhibit transcription in E. coli. This inhibition can be relieved by adding lactose or isopropyl-β-D-thiogalactopyranoside (IPTG). lac repressor encoded by lacI
   4361..4391    -  promoter       lac promoter: promoter for the E. coli lac operon
   4406..4427    -  protein_bind   CAP binding site: CAP binding activates transcription in the presence of cAMP. E. coli catabolite activator protein
   4440..4532    -  CDS            lacI (fragment): lac repressor; lacI; The lac repressor binds to the lac operator to inhibit transcription in E. coli. This inhibition can be relieved by adding lactose or isopropyl-β-D-thiogalactopyranoside (IPTG).
   4715..5303    -  rep_origin     ori: high-copy-number ColE1/pMB1/pBR322/pUC origin of replication
   5474..6334    -  CDS            AmpR: β-lactamase; bla; confers resistance to ampicillin, carbenicillin, and related antibiotics
   6335..6439    -  promoter       AmpR promoter: bla
   6498..6550    -  misc_feature   bom (fragment): basis of mobility region from pBR322
