[The description below was written by a language model from this plasmid's Addgene catalogue record and pLannotate feature annotations shown in this document.]
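Description:
pcDNA3.1-mNeonGreen-LEHD-NanoLuc is a mammalian expression plasmid built on the pcDNA3.1(+) backbone that encodes a genetically encoded BRET sensor for caspase-9 activity. It is maintained in E. coli through a high-copy ColE1/pUC-type origin and ampicillin resistance (AmpR with its own bla promoter). An SV40 early promoter-driven neomycin phosphotransferase cassette with an SV40 polyadenylation signal allows G418 selection of transfected mammalian cells. An f1 origin is also present as a standard backbone element. The catalogue lists a total size of 6781 bp, whereas the annotated sequencing record is 6,704 nt; the record does not explain this small difference.

The payload, cloned between HindIII and XhoI, is a single open reading frame expressed from the CMV immediate early enhancer/promoter and terminated by the bGH polyadenylation signal. A T7 promoter lies upstream of the coding region. The frame begins with an N-terminal His-tag (detected in the feature table only as a short tag fragment), followed by the bright green/yellow fluorescent protein mNeonGreen. A short linker that, according to the construct name, carries the LEHD caspase-9 recognition motif joins it to NanoLuc, annotated here by its similarity to the Oplophorus gracilirostris luciferase catalytic subunit.

In the intact fusion, the blue light produced by the luciferase can be transferred by resonance energy transfer to mNeonGreen, giving green-shifted emission. Cleavage at LEHD would separate donor and acceptor and shift the emission ratio back toward blue. The construct is intended for ratiometric bioluminescent measurement of intracellular caspase-9 activity in mammalian cells. A few minor annotations, such as the HIV-1 LTR, ble and lacI fragments, are short partial matches and probably reflect backbone sequence rather than functional parts.
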