Addgene plasmid #98289: pcDNA3.1-mNeonGreen-LEHD-NanoLuc
Purpose: caspase-9 BRET Sensor
Depositing lab: Maarten Merkx. Depositing organization: Technische Universiteit Eindhoven. Publication: Bright Bioluminescent BRET Sensor Proteins for Measuring Intracellular Caspase Activity. den Hamer A, Dierickx P, Arts R, de Vries JSPM, Brunsveld L, Merkx M. ACS Sens. 2017 Jun 23;2(6):729-734. doi: 10.1021/acssensors.7b00239. Epub 2017 May 31. PubMed 28670623.
Backbone
  Vector backbone: pcDNA3.1(+)
  Backbone manufacturer: Genscript
  Backbone size w/o insert (bp): 5428
  Total vector size (bp): 6781
  Vector type: Mammalian Expression
  Selectable markers: Neomycin (select with G418)
Growth in bacteria
  Bacterial resistance: Ampicillin, 100 μg/mL
  Growth temperature: 37°C
  Growth strain: DH5alpha
  Copy number: High Copy
Gene/Insert
  Gene/Insert name: mNeonGreen-LEHD-NanoLuc
  Species: H. sapiens (human)
  Insert size (bp): 1353
  Promoter: CMV
  Tag / fusion protein: His-tag (N terminal on insert)
  Cloning method: Restriction Enzyme; 5′ cloning site HindIII (not destroyed); 3′ cloning site XhoI (not destroyed)
  Sequencing primers: 5′ CMV-fwd; 3′ BGH-rev
Resource information
  A portion of this plasmid was derived from a plasmid made by: Ordered at Genscript
Terms and licenses: Academic/Nonprofit Terms; Industry Terms: Not Available to Industry
How to cite: pcDNA3.1-mNeonGreen-LEHD-NanoLuc was a gift from Maarten Merkx (Addgene plasmid # 98289 ; http://n2t.net/addgene:98289 ; RRID:Addgene_98289)
