>Addgene plasmid #98289 | pcDNA3.1-mNeonGreen-LEHD-NanoLuc | depositor partial sequence | sequence record 180346 | Insert in pcDNA3.1(+), Cloning sites HindIII and XhoI
AAGCTTGCCACCATGGGAAGTTCACATCATCATCATCATCACTCATCAGGACTGGTGCCACGGGGGTCTC
ACATGGTCTCCAAGGGGGAAGAGGACAACATGGCCTCTCTGCCTGCCACACACGAGCTGCACATCTTCGG
CAGCATCAATGGCGTGGACTTTGATATGGTGGGCCAGGGCACAGGCAACCCAAATGACGGCTACGAGGAG
CTGAACCTGAAGAGCACCAAGGGCGATCTGCAGTTCTCCCCTTGGATCCTGGTGCCACACATCGGCTATG
GCTTTCACCAGTATCTGCCCTACCCTGACGGCATGTCCCCCTTCCAGGCCGCCATGGTGGATGGCTCTGG
CTACCAGGTGCACAGGACCATGCAGTTTGAGGACGGCGCCTCCCTGACAGTGAATTACCGGTATACCTAC
GAGGGCTCTCACATCAAGGGCGAGGCCCAGGTGAAGGGCACAGGCTTCCCAGCCGATGGCCCCGTGATGA
CAAACTCTCTGACCGCCGCCGACTGGTGCCGGAGCAAGAAGACCTACCCTAATGATAAGACAATCATCTC
CACCTTTAAGTGGTCTTATACCACAGGCAACGGCAAGCGGTACAGAAGCACAGCCAGAACCACATATACC
TTTGCCAAGCCAATGGCCGCCAACTATCTGAAGAATCAGCCCATGTACGTGTTCAGGAAGACAGAGCTGA
AGCACTCCAAGACCGAGCTGAATTTCAAGGAGTGGCAGAAGGCCTTTACAGACGTGATGGGCATGGATGA
GCTGTACAAGGAGTTTGGCACCGAGAACCTGTATCTGGAGCACGACGGCTCTGGCGGCAGCATGGTGTTC
ACACTGGAGGACTTTGTGGGCGATTGGCGGCAGACCGCCGGCTATAATCTGGATCAGGTGCTGGAGCAGG
GCGGCGTGAGCTCCCTGTTCCAGAACCTGGGCGTGAGCGTGACCCCTATCCAGCGGATCGTGCTGTCCGG
CGAGAACGGCCTGAAGATCGACATCCACGTGATCATCCCATACGAGGGCCTGTCTGGCGATCAGATGGGC
CAGATCGAGAAGATCTTCAAGGTGGTGTACCCCGTGGACGATCACCACTTCAAAGTGATCCTGCACTATG
GCACCCTGGTCATCGACGGCGTGACCCCCAATATGATCGATTATTTCGGCCGGCCTTACGAGGGCATCGC
CGTGTTTGACGGCAAGAAGATCACCGTGACAGGCACCCTGTGGAACGGCAATAAGATCATCGACGAGAGA
CTGATCAACCCCGATGGCTCCCTGCTGTTCAGGGTGACTATTAACGGAGTGACTGGCTGGCGGCTGTGCG
AAAGGATTCTGGCTTGACTCGAG
